Addgene plasmid #136853: pEBTetBl-CLIP-Cep290
Purpose: Mammalian expression of the centrosomal protein Cep290 N-terminally fused to CLIP-tag
Depositing lab: Kai Johnsson. Depositing organization: Swiss Federal Institute of Technology (EPFL). Publication: Selective chemical crosslinking reveals a Cep57-Cep63-Cep152 centrosomal complex. Lukinavicius G, Lavogina D, Orpinell M, Umezawa K, Reymond L, Garin N, Gonczy P, Johnsson K. Curr Biol. 2013 Feb 4;23(3):265-70. doi: 10.1016/j.cub.2012.12.030. Epub 2013 Jan 17. PubMed 23333316.
Backbone
  Vector backbone: pEBTetBl
  Backbone size w/o insert (bp): 10943
  Vector type: Mammalian Expression
  Selectable markers: Blasticidin
Growth in bacteria
  Bacterial resistance: Ampicillin, 100 μg/mL
  Growth temperature: 37°C
  Growth strain: DH5alpha
  Copy number: High Copy
Gene/Insert
  Gene/Insert name: CLIP-Cep290
  Species: H. sapiens (human), Synthetic
  Insert size (bp): 1368
  Entrez Gene: CEP290 (a.k.a. 3H11Ag, BBS14, CT87, JBTS5, LCA10, MKS4, NPHP6, POC3, SLSN6, rd16)
  Promoter: CMV-TetO2
  Tag / fusion protein: FLAG-tag / His-tag (N terminal on insert)
  Cloning method: Gateway Cloning
  Sequencing primers: 5′ CMV_Fwd; 3′ BGH_Rev
Terms and licenses: Academic/Nonprofit Terms; Industry Terms: Not Available to Industry
How to cite: pEBTetBl-CLIP-Cep290 was a gift from Kai Johnsson (Addgene plasmid # 136853 ; http://n2t.net/addgene:136853 ; RRID:Addgene_136853)
