[The description below was written by a language model from this plasmid's Addgene catalogue record and pLannotate feature annotations shown in this document.]
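Description:
pEBTetBl-CLIP-Cep290 is an episomal, tetracycline-regulated mammalian expression plasmid built on the pEBTetBl backbone. In E. coli it is propagated through a high-copy ColE1/pUC-type origin with ampicillin selection. In mammalian cells it carries the Epstein-Barr virus oriP together with an EBNA1 coding sequence, which allows the plasmid to replicate and be retained extrachromosomally. An SV40 promoter-driven blasticidin S deaminase cassette selects for cells that maintain it. The backbone also contains small remnants of EBV and pBR322 sequences that have no apparent role.

The payload is expressed from a CMV enhancer/promoter followed by two tet operator sites (CMV-TetO2) and terminated by a bGH polyadenylation signal. The same plasmid supplies the Tet repressor from a separate cassette containing an RSV promoter, a rabbit β-globin intron and an SV40 poly(A). Transcription of the fusion should therefore be held off until tetracycline or doxycycline releases TetR from the operators. The open reading frame begins with N-terminal FLAG and His tags (only the His tag is annotated). Next comes the CLIP-tag, an engineered derivative of human O6-alkylguanine-DNA alkyltransferase that the annotation software reports as MGMT and that covalently binds benzylcytosine-based substrates. The Cep290 sequence follows, flanked by attB1 and attB2 sites from Gateway cloning.

The annotated CEP290 segment is only about 490 bp and the listed insert is 1368 bp, so the construct appears to encode a fragment of this very large centrosomal protein rather than the full length; the record does not say which region. The depositor and sequencing-derived records differ by about 100 bp, mainly within oriP. The associated publication used tagged centrosomal proteins for selective chemical crosslinking studies.
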