Features (pLannotate 1.2.2; 31 found; start..end, strand, type, name):
     85..196     +  polyA_signal   bGH poly(A) signal: bovine growth hormone polyadenylation signal
    737..2526    -  rep_origin     oriP: Epstein-Barr virus oriP replication origin (Yates et al., 2000)
   2527..2745    -  CDS            gL (fragment): GL_EBVB9 - Experimental evidence at protein level: Swiss-Prot protein existence level 1. The heterodimer glycoprotein H-glycoprotein L is required for the fusion of viral and plasma membranes leading to virus entry into the host cell. Acts as a functional inhibitor of gH and maintains gH in an inhibited form. Upon binding to host integrins, gL dissociates from gH leading to activation of the viral fusion glycoproteins gB and gH. Fusion of EBV with B-lymphocytes requires the additional receptor- binding protein gp42, which forms a complex with gH/gL. The heterodimer gH/gL targets also host EPHA
   2828..4755    -  CDS            EBNA1 (fragment): Epstein-Barr nuclear antigen 1, also known as EBNA-1 crucial for latent viral infection, and for episomal amplification of vectors containing the oriP origin (Okita et al., 2013)
   4793..5137    -  CDS            BRRF2_EBVB9 (fragment): Protein inferred from homology: Swiss-Prot protein existence level 3. From Epstein-Barr virus (strain B95-8) (HHV-4) (Human herpesvirus 4).
   5140..5163    -  promoter       tet promoter (fragment): E. coli promoter for tetracycline efflux protein gene
   5276..5380    +  promoter       AmpR promoter: bla
   5381..6241    +  CDS            AmpR: β-lactamase; bla; confers resistance to ampicillin, carbenicillin, and related antibiotics
   6412..7000    +  rep_origin     ori: high-copy-number ColE1/pMB1/pBR322/pUC origin of replication
   7046..7169    -  CDS            TcR (fragment): tetracycline efflux protein; tet; confers resistance to tetracycline
   7207..7504    +  promoter       SV40 promoter: SV40 enhancer and early promoter
   7526..7908    +  CDS            BSD (fragment): blasticidin S deaminase; Aspergillus terreus BSD; confers resistance to blasticidin
   7952..8086    +  polyA_signal   SV40 poly(A) signal: SV40 polyadenylation signal
   8208..8260    -  misc_feature   bom (fragment): basis of mobility region from pBR322
   8391..8484    +  ncRNA          Retro dr1: Accession: RF00214 - Retrovirus direct repeat 1 (dr1)
   8520..8781    +  promoter       RSV promoter: Rous sarcoma virus enhancer/promoter
   8807..8867    +  promoter       SV40 promoter (fragment): SV40 early promoter
   8898..9470    +  intron         β-globin intron: intron from rabbit β-globin gene
   9525..9543    +  promoter       T7 promoter: promoter for bacteriophage T7 RNA polymerase
   9554..10174   +  CDS            tetR: TETR2_ECOLX - Experimental evidence at protein level: Swiss-Prot protein existence level 1. TetR is the repressor of the tetracycline resistance element; its N-terminal region forms a helix-turn-helix structure and binds DNA. Binding of tetracycline to TetR reduces the repressor affinity for the tetracycline resistance gene (tetA) promoter operator sites. From Escherichia coli.
  10216..10337   +  polyA_signal   SV40 poly(A) signal: SV40 polyadenylation signal
  10392..10771   +  enhancer       CMV enhancer: human cytomegalovirus immediate early enhancer
  10772..10975   +  promoter       CMV promoter: human cytomegalovirus (CMV) immediate early promoter
  10977..10996   +  promoter       PLtetO-1 promoter (fragment): modified phage lambda PL promoter with tet operator sites (Lutz and Bujard, 1997)
  10998..11017   +  promoter       PLtetO-1 promoter (fragment): modified phage lambda PL promoter with tet operator sites (Lutz and Bujard, 1997)
  11025..11058   +  promoter       TRE3GV promoter (fragment): 3rd-generation Tet-responsive promoter that can be activated by binding of Tet-On® 3G, optimized for retroviral and lentiviral vectors
  11174..11191   +  CDS            9xHis (fragment): 9xHis affinity tag
  11192..11734   +  CDS            MGMT (fragment): MGMT_HUMAN - Experimental evidence at protein level: Swiss-Prot protein existence level 1. Involved in the cellular defense against the biological effects of O6-methylguanine (O6-MeG) and O4-methylthymine (O4-MeT) in DNA. Repairs the methylated nucleobase in DNA by stoichiometrically transferring the methyl group to a cysteine residue in the enzyme. This is a suicide reaction: the enzyme is irreversibly inactivated. From Homo sapiens (Human).
  11778..11798   +  protein_bind   attB1: mutant version of attB; core recombination site for the Gateway® BP reaction BP Clonase™
  11804..12292   +  CDS            CEP290 (fragment): CE290_BOVIN - Also known as NPHP6. Experimental evidence at protein level: Swiss-Prot protein existence level 1. Involved in early and late steps in cilia formation. Its association with CCP110 is required for inhibition of primary cilia formation by CCP110. May play a role in early ciliogenesis in the disappearance of centriolar satellites and in the transition of primary ciliar vesicles (PCVs) to capped ciliary vesicles (CCVs). Required for the centrosomal recruitment of RAB8A and for the targeting of centriole satellite proteins to centrosomes such as of PCM1. Required for the correct local
  12301..14      -  protein_bind   attB2 (across the origin): mutant version of attB; recombination site for the Gateway® BP reaction BP Clonase™
>Addgene plasmid #136853 | pEBTetBl-CLIP-Cep290 | depositor full sequence | sequence record 264134 | Full Sequence
TTGTACAAAGTGGTGATGGCAGCTAGCGGCGCGCCCGGCCGCTCGAGTCTAGAGGGCCCGTTTAAACCCG
CTGATCAGCCTCGACTGTGCCTTCTAGTTGCCAGCCATCTGTTGTTTGCCCCTCCCCCGTGCCTTCCTTG
ACCCTGGAAGGTGCCACTCCCACTGTCCTTTCCTAATAAAATGAGGAAATTGCATCGCATTGTCTGAGTA
GGTGTCATTCTATTCTGGGGGGTGGGGTGGGGCAGGACAGCAAGGGGGAGGATTGGGAAGACAATAGCAG
GCTAGAGGATCGATCCCCGCCCCGGACGAACTAAACCTGACTACGACATCTCTGCCCCTTCTTCGCGGGG
CAGTGCATGTAATCCCTTCAGTTGGTTGGTACAACTTGCCAACTGGGCCCTGTTCCACATGTGACACGGG
GGGGGACCAAACACAAAGGGGTTCTCTGACTGTAGTTGACATCCTTATAAATGGATGTGCACATTTGCCA
ACACTGAGTGGCTTTCATCCTGGAGCAGACTTTGCAGTCTGTGGACTGCAACACAACATTGCCTTTATGT
GTAACTCTTGGCTGAAGCTCTTACACCAATGCTGGGGGACATGTACCTCCCAGGGGCCCAGGAAGACTAC
GGGAGGCTACACCAACGTCAATCAGAGGGGCCTGTGTAGCTACCGATAAGCGGACCCTCAAGAGGGCATT
AGCAATAGTGTTTATAAGGCCCCCTTGTTAACCCTAAACGGGTAGCATATGCTTCCCGGGTAGTAGTATA
TACTATCCAGACTAACCCTAATTCAATAGCATATGTTACCCAACGGGAAGCATATGCTATCGAATTAGGG
TTAGTAAAAGGGTCCTAAGGAACAGCGATATCTCCCACCCCATGAGCTGTCACGGTTTTATTTACATGGG
GTCAGGATTCCACGAGGGTAGTGAACCATTTTAGTCACAAGGGCAGTGGCTGAAGATCAAGGAGCGGGCA
GTGAACTCTCCTGAATCTTCGCCTGCTTCTTCATTCTCCTTCGTTTAGCTAATAGAATAACTGCTGAGTT
GTGAACAGTAAGGTGTATGTGAGGTGCTCGAAAACAAGGTTTCAGGTGACGCCCCCAGAATAAAATTTGG
ACGGGGGGTTCAGTGGTGGCATTGTGCTATGACACCAATATAACCCTCACAAACCCCTTGGGCAATAAAT
ACTAGTGTAGGAATGAAACATTCTGAATATCTTTAACAATAGAAATCCATGGGGTGGGGACAAGCCGTAA
AGACTGGATGTCCATCTCACACGAATTTATGGCTATGGGCAACACATAATCCTAGTGCAATATGATACTG
GGGTTATTAAGATGTGTCCCAGGCAGGGACCAAGACAGGTGAACCATGTTGTTACACTCTATTTGTAACA
AGGGGAAAGAGAGTGGACGCCGACAGCAGCGGACTCCACTGGTTGTCTCTAACACCCCCGAAAATTAAAC
GGGGCTCCACGCCAATGGGGCCCATAAACAAAGACAAGTGGCCACTCTTTTTTTTGAAATTGTGGAGTGG
GGGCACGCGTCAGCCCCCACACGCCGCCCTGCGGTTTTGGACTGTAAAATAAGGGTGTAATAACTTGGCT
GATTGTAACCCCGCTAACCACTGCGGTCAAACCACTTGCCCACAAAACCACTAATGGCACCCCGGGGAAT
ACCTGCATAAGTAGGTGGGCGGGCCAAGATAGGGGCGCGATTGCTGCGATCTGGAGGACAAATTACACAC
ACTTGCGCCTGAGCGCCAAGCACAGGGTTGTTGGTCCTCATATTCACGAGGTCGCTGAGAGCACGGTGGG
CTAATGTTGCCATGGGTAGCATATACTACCCAAATATCTGGATAGCATATGCTATCCTAATCTATATCTG
GGTAGCATAGGCTATCCTAATCTATATCTGGGTAGCATATGCTATCCTAATCTATATCTGGGTAGTATAT
GCTATCCTAATTTATATCTGGGTAGCATAGGCTATCCTAATCTATATCTGGGTAGCATATGCTATCCTAA
TCTATATCTGGGTAGTATATGCTATCCTAATCTGTATCCGGGTAGCATATGCTATCCTAATAGAGATTAG
GGTAGTATATGCTATCCTAATTTATATCTGGGTAGCATATACTACCCAAATATCTGGATAGCATATGCTA
TCCTAATCTATATCTGGGTAGCATATGCTATCCTAATCTATATCTGGGTAGCATAGGCTATCCTAATCTA
TATCTGGGTAGCATATGCTATCCTAATCTATATCTGGGTAGTATATGCTATCCTAATTTATATCTGGGTA
GCATAGGCTATCCTAATCTATATCTGGGTAGCATATGCTATCCTAATCTATATCTGGGTAGTATATGCTA
TCCTAATCTGTATCCGGGTAGCATATGCTATCCTCATGCATATACAGTCAGCATATGATACCCAGTAGTA
GAGTGGGAGTGCTATCCTTTGCATATGCCGCCACCTCCCAAGGGGGCGTGAATTTTCGCTGCTTGTCCTT
TTCCTGCTGGTTGCTCCCATTCTTAGGTGAATTTAAGGAGGCCAGGCTAAAGCCGTCGCATGTCTGATTG
CTCACCAGGTAAATGTCGCTAATGTTTTCCAACGCGAGAAGGTGTTGAGCGCGGAGCTGAGTGACGTGAC
AACATGGGTATGCCCAATTGCCCCATGTTGGGAGGACGAAAATGGTGACAAGACAGATGGCCAGAAATAC
ACCAACAGCACGCATGATGTCTACTGGGGATTTATTCTTTAGTGCGGGGGAATACACGGCTTTTAATACG
ATTGAGGGCGTCTCCTAACAAGTTACATCACTCCTGCCCTTCCTCACCCTCATCTCCATCACCTCCTTCA
TCTCCGTCATCTCCGTCATCACCCTCCGCGGCAGCCCCTTCCACCATAGGTGGAAACCAGGGAGGCAAAT
CTACTCCATCGTCAAAGCTGCACACAGTCACCCTGATATTGCAGGTAGGAGCGGGCTTTGTCATAACAAG
GTCCTTAATCGCATCCTTCAAAACCTCAGCAAATATATGAGTTTGTAAAAAGACCATGAAATAACAGACA
ATGGACTCCCTTAGCGGGCCAGGTTGTGGGCCGGGTCCAGGGGCCATTCCAAAGGGGAGACGACTCAATG
GTGTAAGACGACATTGTGGAATAGCAAGGGCAGTTCCTCGCCTTAGGTTGTAAAGGGAGGTCTTACTACC
TCCATATACGAACACACCGGCGACCCAAGTTCCTTCGTCGGTAGTCCTTTCTACGTGACTCCTAGCCAGG
AGAGCTCTTAAACCTTCTGCAATGTTCTCAAATTTCGGGTTGGAACCTCCTTGACCACGATGCTTTTCCA
AACCACCCTCCTTTTTTGCGCCCTGCCTCCATCACCCTGACCCCGGGGTCCAGTGCTTGGGCCTTCTCCT
GGGTCATCTGCGGGGCCCTGCTCTATCGCTCCCGGGGGCACGTCAGGCTCACCATCTGGGCCACCTTCTT
GGTGGTATTCAAAATAATCGGCTTCCCCTACAGGGTGGAAAAATGGCCTTCTACCTGGAGGGGGCCTGCG
CGGTGGAGACCCGGATGATGATGACTGACTACTGGGACTCCTGGGCCTCTTTTCTCCACGTCCACGACCT
CTCCCCCTGGCTCTTTCACGACTTCCCCCCCTGGCTCTTTCACGTCCTCTACCCCGGCGGCCTCCACTAC
CTCCTCGACCCCGGCCTCCACTACCTCCTCGACCCCGGCCTCCACTGCCTCCTCGACCCCGGCCTCCACC
TCCTGCTCCTGCCCCTCCTGCTCCTGCCCCTCCTCCTGCTCCTGCCCCTCCTGCCCCTCCTGCTCCTGCC
CCTCCTGCCCCTCCTGCTCCTGCCCCTCCTGCCCCTCCTGCTCCTGCCCCTCCTGCCCCTCCTCCTGCTC
CTGCCCCTCCTGCCCCTCCTCCTGCTCCTGCCCCTCCTGCCCCTCCTGCTCCTGCCCCTCCTGCCCCTCC
TGCTCCTGCCCCTCCTGCCCCTCCTGCTCCTGCCCCTCCTGCTCCTGCCCCTCCTGCTCCTGCCCCTCCT
GCTCCTGCCCCTCCTGCCCCTCCTGCCCCTCCTCCTGCTCCTGCCCCTCCTGCTCCTGCCCCTCCTGCCC
CTCCTGCCCCTCCTGCTCCTGCCCCTCCTCCTGCTCCTGCCCCTCCTGCCCCTCCTGCCCCTCCTCCTGC
TCCTGCCCCTCCTGCCCCTCCTCCTGCTCCTGCCCCTCCTCCTGCTCCTGCCCCTCCTGCCCCTCCTGCC
CCTCCTCCTGCTCCTGCCCCTCCTGCCCCTCCTCCTGCTCCTGCCCCTCCTCCTGCTCCTGCCCCTCCTG
CCCCTCCTGCCCCTCCTCCTGCTCCTGCCCCTCCTCCTGCTCCTGCCCCTCCTGCCCCTCCTGCCCCTCC
TGCCCCTCCTCCTGCTCCTGCCCCTCCTCCTGCTCCTGCCCCTCCTGCTCCTGCCCCTCCCGCTCCTGCT
CCTGCTCCTGTTCCACCGTGGGTCCCTTTGCAGCCAATGCAACTTGGACGTTTTTGGGGTCTCCGGACAC
CATCTCTATGTCTTGGCCCTGATCCTGAGCCGCCCGGGGCTCCTGGTCTTCCGCCTCCTCGTCCTCGTCC
TCTTCCCCGTCCTCGTCCATGGTTATCACCCCCTCTTCTTTGAGGTCCACTGCCGCCGGAGCCTTCTGGT
CCAGATGTGTCTCCCTTCTCTCCTAGGCCATTTCCAGGTCCTGTACCTGGCCCCTCGTCAGACATGATTC
ACACTAAAAGAGATCAATAGACATCTTTATTAGACGACGCTCAGTGAATACAGGGAGTGCAGACTCCTGC
CCCCTCCAACAGCCCCCCCACCCTCATCCCCTTCATGGTCGCTGTCAGACAGATCCAGGTCTGAAAATTC
CCCATCCTCCGAACCATCCTCGTCCTCATCACCAATTACTCGCAGCCCGGAAAACTCCCGCTGAACATCC
TCAAGATTTGCGTCCTGAGCCTCAAGCCAGGCCTCAAATTCCTCGTCCCCCTTTTTGCTGGACGGTAGGG
ATGGGGATTCTCGGGACCCCTCCTCTTCCTCTTCAAGGTCACCAGACAGAGATGCTACTGGGGCAACGGA
AGAAAAGCTGGGTGCGGCCTGTGAGGATCAGCTTATCGATGATAAGCTGTCAAACATGAGAATTCTTGAA
GACGAAAGGGCCTCGTGATACGCCTATTTTTATAGGTTAATGTCATGATAATAATGGTTTCTTAGACGTC
AGGTGGCACTTTTCGGGGAAATGTGCGCGGAACCCCTATTTGTTTATTTTTCTAAATACATTCAAATATG
TATCCGCTCATGAGACAATAACCCTGATAAATGCTTCAATAATATTGAAAAAGGAAGAGTATGAGTATTC
AACATTTCCGTGTCGCCCTTATTCCCTTTTTTGCGGCATTTTGCCTTCCTGTTTTTGCTCACCCAGAAAC
GCTGGTGAAAGTAAAAGATGCTGAAGATCAGTTGGGTGCACGAGTGGGTTACATCGAACTGGATCTCAAC
AGCGGTAAGATCCTTGAGAGTTTTCGCCCCGAAGAACGTTTTCCAATGATGAGCACTTTTAAAGTTCTGC
TATGTGGCGCGGTATTATCCCGTGTTGACGCCGGGCAAGAGCAACTCGGTCGCCGCATACACTATTCTCA
GAATGACTTGGTTGAGTACTCACCAGTCACAGAAAAGCATCTTACGGATGGCATGACAGTAAGAGAATTA
TGCAGTGCTGCCATAACCATGAGTGATAACACTGCGGCCAACTTACTTCTGACAACGATCGGAGGACCGA
AGGAGCTAACCGCTTTTTTGCACAACATGGGGGATCATGTAACTCGCCTTGATCGTTGGGAACCGGAGCT
GAATGAAGCCATACCAAACGACGAGCGTGACACCACGATGCCTGCAGCAATGGCAACAACGTTGCGCAAA
CTATTAACTGGCGAACTACTTACTCTAGCTTCCCGGCAACAATTAATAGACTGGATGGAGGCGGATAAAG
TTGCAGGACCACTTCTGCGCTCGGCCCTTCCGGCTGGCTGGTTTATTGCTGATAAATCTGGAGCCGGTGA
GCGTGGGTCTCGCGGTATCATTGCAGCACTGGGGCCAGATGGTAAGCCCTCCCGTATCGTAGTTATCTAC
ACGACGGGGAGTCAGGCAACTATGGATGAACGAAATAGACAGATCGCTGAGATAGGTGCCTCACTGATTA
AGCATTGGTAACTGTCAGACCAAGTTTACTCATATATACTTTAGATTGATTTAAAACTTCATTTTTAATT
TAAAAGGATCTAGGTGAAGATCCTTTTTGATAATCTCATGACCAAAATCCCTTAACGTGAGTTTTCGTTC
CACTGAGCGTCAGACCCCGTAGAAAAGATCAAAGGATCTTCTTGAGATCCTTTTTTTCTGCGCGTAATCT
GCTGCTTGCAAACAAAAAAACCACCGCTACCAGCGGTGGTTTGTTTGCCGGATCAAGAGCTACCAACTCT
TTTTCCGAAGGTAACTGGCTTCAGCAGAGCGCAGATACCAAATACTGTCCTTCTAGTGTAGCCGTAGTTA
GGCCACCACTTCAAGAACTCTGTAGCACCGCCTACATACCTCGCTCTGCTAATCCTGTTACCAGTGGCTG
CTGCCAGTGGCGATAAGTCGTGTCTTACCGGGTTGGACTCAAGACGATAGTTACCGGATAAGGCGCAGCG
GTCGGGCTGAACGGGGGGTTCGTGCACACAGCCCAGCTTGGAGCGAACGACCTACACCGAACTGAGATAC
CTACAGCGTGAGCTATGAGAAAGCGCCACGCTTCCCGAAGGGAGAAAGGCGGACAGGTATCCGGTAAGCG
GCAGGGTCGGAACAGGAGAGCGCACGAGGGAGCTTCCAGGGGGAAACGCCTGGTATCTTTATAGTCCTGT
CGGGTTTCGCCACCTCTGACTTGAGCGTCGATTTTTGTGATGCTCGTCAGGGGGGCGGAGCCTATGGAAA
AACGCCAGCAACGCGGCCTTTTTACGGTTCCTGGCCTTTTGCTGGCCTTGAAGCTGTCCCTGATGGTCGT
CATCTACCTGCCTGGACAGCATGGCCTGCAACGCGGGCATCCCGATGCCGCCGGAAGCGAGAAGAATCAT
AATGGGGAAGGCCATCCAGCCTCGCGTCGAACTAGATGATCCGGCTGTGGAATGTGTGTCAGTTAGGGTG
TGGAAAGTCCCCAGGCTCCCCAGCAGGCAGAAGTATGCAAAGCATGCATCTCAATTAGTCAGCAACCAGG
TGTGGAAAGTCCCCAGGCTCCCCAGCAGGCAGAAGTATGCAAAGCATGCATCTCAATTAGTCAGCAACCA
TAGTCCCGCCCCTAACTCCGCCCATCCCGCCCCTAACTCCGCCCAGTTCCGCCCATTCTCCGCCCCATGG
CTGACTAATTTTTTTTATTTATGCAGAGGCCGAGGCCGCCTCGGCCTCTGAGCTATTCCAGAAGTAGTGA
GGAGGCTTTTTTGGAGGGTGACCGCCACGACCGGTATGGCCAAGCCTTTGTCTCAAGAAGAATCCACCCT
CATTGAAAGAGCAACGGCTACAATCAACAGCATCCCCATCTCTGAAGACTACAGCGTCGCCAGCGCAGCT
CTCTCTAGCGACGGCCGCATCTTCACTGGTGTCAATGTATATCATTTTACTGGGGGACCTTGTGCAGAAC
TCGTGGTGCTGGGCACTGCTGCTGCTGCGGCAGCTGGCAACCTGACTTGTATCGTCGCGATCGGAAATGA
GAACAGGGGCATCTTGAGCCCCTGCGGACGGTGCCGACAGGTGCTTCTCGATCTGCATCCTGGGATCAAA
GCCATAGTGAAGGACAGTGATGGACAGCCGACGGCAGTTGGGATTCGTGAATTGCTGCCCTCTGGTTACG
GTCCGACGCGGCCCGACGGGTCCGAGGGGGGTCGACCTCGAAACTTGTTTATTGCAGCTTATAATGGTTA
CAAATAAAGCAATAGCATCACAAATTTCACAAATAAAGCATTTTTTTCACTGCATTCTAGTTGTGGTTTG
TCCAAACTCATCAATGTATCTTATCATGTCTGGATCTGATCCGAACCCCTTCCTCGACCAATTCTCATGT
TTGACAGCTTATCATCGCAGATCCGGGCAACGTTGTTGCCATTGCTCGACCAATTCTCATGTTTGACAGC
TTATCATCGCAGATCCGTATGGTGCACTCTCAGTACAATCTGCTCTGATGCCGCATAGTTAAGCCAGTAT
CTGCTCCCTGCTTGTGTGTTGGAGGTCGCTGAGTAGTGCGCGAGCAAAATTTAAGCTACAACAAGGCAAG
GCTTGACCGACAATTGCATGAAGAATCTGCTTAGGGTTAGGCGTTTTGCGCTGCTTCGCGATGTACGGGC
CAGATATACGCGTATCTGAGGGGACTAGGGTGTGTTTAGGCGAAAAGCGGGGCTTCGGTTGTACGCGGTT
AGGAGTCCCCTCAGGATATAGTAGTTTCGCTTTTGCATAGGGAGGGGGAAATGTAGTCTTATGCAATACT
CTTGTAGTCTTGCAACATGGTAACGATGAGTTAGCAACATGCCTTACAAGGAGAGAAAAAGCACCGTGCA
TGCCGATTGGTGGAAGTAAGGTGGTACGATCGTGCCTTATTAGGAAGGCAACAGACGGGTCTGACATGGA
TTGGACGAACCACTGAATTCCGCATTGCAGAGATATTGTATTTAAGTGCCTAGCTCGATACAATAAACGC
CATTTGACCATTCACCACATTGGTGTGCACCTCCAAGCTGGCCGGGGATCCTCTAGGGCCTCTGAGCTAT
TCCAGAAGTAGTGAAGAGGCTTTTTTGGAGGCCTAGGCTTTTGCAAAAAGCTCCGGATCGATCCTGAGAA
CTTCAGGGTGAGTTTGGGGACCCTTGATTGTTCTTTCTTTTTCGCTATTGTAAAATTCATGTTATATGGA
GGGGGCAAAGTTTTCAGGGTGTTGTTTAGAATGGGAAGATGTCCCTTGTATCACCATGGACCCTCATGAT
AATTTTGTTTCTTTCACTTTCTACTCTGTTGACAACCATTGTCTCCTCTTATTTTCTTTTCATTTTCTGT
AACTTTTTCGTTAAACTTTAGCTTGCATTTGTAACGAATTTTTAAATTCACTTTTGTTTATTTGTCAGAT
TGTAAGTACTTTCTCTAATCACTTTTTTTTCAAGGCAATCAGGGTATATTATATTGTACTTCAGCACAGT
TTTAGAGAACAATTGTTATAATTAAATGATAAGGTAGAATATTTCTGCATATAAATTCTGGCTGGCGTGG
AAATATTCTTATTGGTAGAAACAACTACATCCTGGTCATCATCCTGCCTTTCTCTTTATGGTTACAATGA
TATACACTGTTTGAGATGAGGATAAAATACTCTGAGTCCAAACCGGGCCCCTCTGCTAACCATGTTCATG
CCTTCTTCTTTTTCCTACAGCTCCTGGGCAACGTGCTGGTTATTGTGCTGTCTCATCATTTTGGCAAAGA
ATTGTAATACGACTCACTATAGGGCGAATTGATATGTCTAGATTAGATAAAAGTAAAGTGATTAACAGCG
CATTAGAGCTGCTTAATGAGGTCGGAATCGAAGGTTTAACAACCCGTAAACTCGCCCAGAAGCTAGGTGT
AGAGCAGCCTACATTGTATTGGCATGTAAAAAATAAGCGGGCTTTGCTCGACGCCTTAGCCATTGAGATG
TTAGATAGGCACCATACTCACTTTTGCCCTTTAGAAGGGGAAAGCTGGCAAGATTTTTTACGTAATAACG
CTAAAAGTTTTAGATGTGCTTTACTAAGTCATCGCGATGGAGCAAAAGTACATTTAGGTACACGGCCTAC
AGAAAAACAGTATGAAACTCTCGAAAATCAATTAGCCTTTTTATGCCAACAAGGTTTTTCACTAGAGAAT
GCATTATATGCACTCAGCGCTGTGGGGCATTTTACTTTAGGTTGCGTATTGGAAGATCAAGAGCATCAAG
TCGCTAAAGAAGAAAGGGAAACACCTACTACTGATAGTATGCCGCCATTATTACGACAAGCTATCGAATT
ATTTGATCACCAAGGTGCAGAGCCAGCCTTCTTATTCGGCCTTGAATTGATCATATGCGGATTAGAAAAA
CAACTTAAATGTGAAAGTGGGTCCGCGTACAGCGGATCCCGGGAATTCAGATCTTATTAAAGCAGAACTT
GTTTATTGCAGCTTATAATGGTTACAAATAAAGCAATAGCATCACAAATTTCACAAATAAAGCATTTTTT
TCACTGCATTCTAGTTGTGGTTTGTCCAAACTCATCAATGTATCTTATCATGTCTGGTCGAATCCATGGC
GCAGAACTGGTAGGTATGGAAGATCCGCGTTGACATTGATTATTGACTAGTTATTAATAGTAATCAATTA
CGGGGTCATTAGTTCATAGCCCATATATGGAGTTCCGCGTTACATAACTTACGGTAAATGGCCCGCCTGG
CTGACCGCCCAACGACCCCCGCCCATTGACGTCAATAATGACGTATGTTCCCATAGTAACGCCAATAGGG
ACTTTCCATTGACGTCAATGGGTGGAGTATTTACGGTAAACTGCCCACTTGGCAGTACATCAAGTGTATC
ATATGCCAAGTACGCCCCCTATTGACGTCAATGACGGTAAATGGCCCGCCTGGCATTATGCCCAGTACAT
GACCTTATGGGACTTTCCTACTTGGCAGTACATCTACGTATTAGTCATCGCTATTACCATGGTGATGCGG
TTTTGGCAGTACATCAATGGGCGTGGATAGCGGTTTGACTCACGGGGATTTCCAAGTCTCCACCCCATTG
ACGTCAATGGGAGTTTGTTTTGGCACCAAAATCAACGGGACTTTCCAAAATGTCGTAACAACTCCGCCCC
ATTGACGCAAATGGGCGGTAGGCGTGTACGGTGGGAGGTCTATATAAGCAGAGCTCTCCCTATCAGTGAT
AGAGATCTCCCTATCAGTGATAGAGATCGTCGACGAGCTCGTTTAGTGAACCGTCAGATCGCCTGGAGAC
GCCATCCACGCTGTTTTGACCTCCATAGAAGACACCGGGACCGATCCAGCCTCCGGACTCTAGCGTTTAA
ACTTAAGCTTACCACCATGGATTATAAAGACGATGATGACAAGCACCACCACCACCACCACGACAAGGAT
TGTGAAATGAAACGCACCACACTGGACAGCCCTTTGGGGAAGCTGGAGCTGTCTGGTTGTGAGCAGGGTC
TGCACGAAATAATTTTTCTGGGCAAGGGGACGTCTGCAGCTGATGCCGTGGAGGTCCCAGCCCCCGCTGC
GGTTCTCGGAGGTCCGGAGCCCCTGATACAGGCTACAGCCTGGCTGAATGCCTATTTCCACCAGCCCGAG
GCTATCGAAGAGTTCCCCGTGCCGGCTCTTCACCATCCCGTTTTCCAGCAAGAGTCGTTCACCAGACAGG
TGTTATGGAAGCTGCTGAAGGTTGTGAAATTCGGAGAAGTGATTTCTGAGTCACACTTAGCAGCCCTGGT
AGGCAACCCCGCAGCCACGGCAGCAGTGAATACGGCACTGGATGGCAATCCTGTCCCTATCCTGATCCCG
TGCCACAGAGTGGTCCAGGGGGATTCGGATGTGGGGCCGTACCTTGGTGGACTGGCCGTGAAGGAATGGC
TTCTGGCCCATGAAGGCCACCGGTTGGGGAAGCCAGGCTTGGGATTCGAACTGGAGGTGCTGTTCCAGGG
CCCCGGTACCGCCATCACAAGTTTGTACAAAAAAGCAGGCACCATGGCCATTTTCAAGATTGCAGCTCTC
CAAAAAGTTGTAGATAATAGTGTTTCTTTGTCTGAACTAGAACTGGCTAATAAACAGTACAATGAACTGA
CTGCTAAGTACAGGGACATCTTGCAAAAAGATAATATGCTTGTTCAAAGAACAAGTAACTTGGAACACCT
GGAGTGTGAAAACATCTCCTTAAAAGAACAAGTGGAGTCTATAAATAAAGAACTGGAGATTACCAAGGAA
AAACTTCACACTATTGAACAAGCCTGGGAACAGGAAACTAAATTAGGTAATGAATCTAGCATGGATAAGG
CAAAGAAATCAATAACCAACAGTGACATTGTTTCCATTTCAAAAAAAATAACTATGCTGGAAATGAAGGA
ATTAAATGAAAGGCAGCGGGCTGAACATTGTCAAAAAATGTATGAACACTTACGGACTTCGTTAAAGCAA
ATGGAGGAACGTAATTTTGAATTGGAAACCAAATTTGCTGAGGTTTAGATACCCAGCTTTC
