Features (pLannotate 1.2.2; 31 found; start..end, strand, type, name):
     85..196     +  polyA_signal   bGH poly(A) signal: bovine growth hormone polyadenylation signal
    737..2294    -  rep_origin     oriP (fragment): Epstein-Barr virus oriP replication origin (Yates et al., 2000)
   2407..2625    -  CDS            gL (fragment): GL_EBVB9 - Experimental evidence at protein level: Swiss-Prot protein existence level 1. The heterodimer glycoprotein H-glycoprotein L is required for the fusion of viral and plasma membranes leading to virus entry into the host cell. Acts as a functional inhibitor of gH and maintains gH in an inhibited form. Upon binding to host integrins, gL dissociates from gH leading to activation of the viral fusion glycoproteins gB and gH. Fusion of EBV with B-lymphocytes requires the additional receptor- binding protein gp42, which forms a complex with gH/gL. The heterodimer gH/gL targets also host EPHA
   2708..4636    -  CDS            EBNA1: Epstein-Barr nuclear antigen 1, also known as EBNA-1 crucial for latent viral infection, and for episomal amplification of vectors containing the oriP origin (Okita et al., 2013)
   4674..5018    -  CDS            BRRF2_EBVB9 (fragment): Protein inferred from homology: Swiss-Prot protein existence level 3. From Epstein-Barr virus (strain B95-8) (HHV-4) (Human herpesvirus 4).
   5021..5044    -  promoter       tet promoter (fragment): E. coli promoter for tetracycline efflux protein gene
   5157..5261    +  promoter       AmpR promoter: bla
   5262..6122    +  CDS            AmpR: β-lactamase; bla; confers resistance to ampicillin, carbenicillin, and related antibiotics
   6293..6881    +  rep_origin     ori: high-copy-number ColE1/pMB1/pBR322/pUC origin of replication
   6927..7050    -  CDS            TcR (fragment): tetracycline efflux protein; tet; confers resistance to tetracycline
   7088..7385    +  promoter       SV40 promoter: SV40 enhancer and early promoter
   7407..7805    +  CDS            BSD: blasticidin S deaminase; Aspergillus terreus BSD; confers resistance to blasticidin
   7849..7983    +  polyA_signal   SV40 poly(A) signal: SV40 polyadenylation signal
   8105..8157    -  misc_feature   bom (fragment): basis of mobility region from pBR322
   8288..8381    +  ncRNA          Retro dr1: Accession: RF00214 - Retrovirus direct repeat 1 (dr1)
   8417..8678    +  promoter       RSV promoter: Rous sarcoma virus enhancer/promoter
   8704..8764    +  promoter       SV40 promoter (fragment): SV40 early promoter
   8795..9367    +  intron         β-globin intron: intron from rabbit β-globin gene
   9422..9440    +  promoter       T7 promoter: promoter for bacteriophage T7 RNA polymerase
   9451..10071   +  CDS            tetR: TETR2_ECOLX - Experimental evidence at protein level: Swiss-Prot protein existence level 1. TetR is the repressor of the tetracycline resistance element; its N-terminal region forms a helix-turn-helix structure and binds DNA. Binding of tetracycline to TetR reduces the repressor affinity for the tetracycline resistance gene (tetA) promoter operator sites. From Escherichia coli.
  10113..10234   +  polyA_signal   SV40 poly(A) signal: SV40 polyadenylation signal
  10289..10668   +  enhancer       CMV enhancer: human cytomegalovirus immediate early enhancer
  10669..10872   +  promoter       CMV promoter: human cytomegalovirus (CMV) immediate early promoter
  10874..10893   +  promoter       PLtetO-1 promoter (fragment): modified phage lambda PL promoter with tet operator sites (Lutz and Bujard, 1997)
  10895..10914   +  promoter       PLtetO-1 promoter (fragment): modified phage lambda PL promoter with tet operator sites (Lutz and Bujard, 1997)
  10922..10955   +  promoter       TRE3GV promoter (fragment): 3rd-generation Tet-responsive promoter that can be activated by binding of Tet-On® 3G, optimized for retroviral and lentiviral vectors
  11071..11088   +  CDS            9xHis (fragment): 9xHis affinity tag
  11089..11631   +  CDS            MGMT (fragment): MGMT_HUMAN - Experimental evidence at protein level: Swiss-Prot protein existence level 1. Involved in the cellular defense against the biological effects of O6-methylguanine (O6-MeG) and O4-methylthymine (O4-MeT) in DNA. Repairs the methylated nucleobase in DNA by stoichiometrically transferring the methyl group to a cysteine residue in the enzyme. This is a suicide reaction: the enzyme is irreversibly inactivated. From Homo sapiens (Human).
  11675..11695   +  protein_bind   attB1: mutant version of attB; core recombination site for the Gateway® BP reaction BP Clonase™
  11701..12189   +  CDS            CEP290 (fragment): CE290_BOVIN - Also known as NPHP6. Experimental evidence at protein level: Swiss-Prot protein existence level 1. Involved in early and late steps in cilia formation. Its association with CCP110 is required for inhibition of primary cilia formation by CCP110. May play a role in early ciliogenesis in the disappearance of centriolar satellites and in the transition of primary ciliar vesicles (PCVs) to capped ciliary vesicles (CCVs). Required for the centrosomal recruitment of RAB8A and for the targeting of centriole satellite proteins to centrosomes such as of PCM1. Required for the correct local
  12197..14      -  protein_bind   attB2 (across the origin): mutant version of attB; recombination site for the Gateway® BP reaction BP Clonase™
>Addgene plasmid #136853 | pEBTetBl-CLIP-Cep290 | addgene full sequence | sequence record 276292 | Addgene NGS Result
TTGTACAAAGTGGTGATGGCAGCTAGCGGCGCGCCCGGCCGCTCGAGTCTAGAGGGCCCGTTTAAACCCG
CTGATCAGCCTCGACTGTGCCTTCTAGTTGCCAGCCATCTGTTGTTTGCCCCTCCCCCGTGCCTTCCTTG
ACCCTGGAAGGTGCCACTCCCACTGTCCTTTCCTAATAAAATGAGGAAATTGCATCGCATTGTCTGAGTA
GGTGTCATTCTATTCTGGGGGGTGGGGTGGGGCAGGACAGCAAGGGGGAGGATTGGGAAGACAATAGCAG
GCTAGAGGATCGATCCCCGCCCCGGACGAACTAAACCTGACTACGACATCTCTGCCCCTTCTTCGCGGGG
CAGTGCATGTAATCCCTTCAGTTGGTTGGTACAACTTGCCAACTGGGCCCTGTTCCACATGTGACACGGG
GGGGGACCAAACACAAAGGGGTTCTCTGACTGTAGTTGACATCCTTATAAATGGATGTGCACATTTGCCA
ACACTGAGTGGCTTTCATCCTGGAGCAGACTTTGCAGTCTGTGGACTGCAACACAACATTGCCTTTATGT
GTAACTCTTGGCTGAAGCTCTTACACCAATGCTGGGGGACATGTACCTCCCAGGGGCCCAGGAAGACTAC
GGGAGGCTACACCAACGTCAATCAGAGGGGCCTGTGTAGCTACCGATAAGCGGACCCTCAAGAGGGCATT
AGCAATAGTGTTTATAAGGCCCCCTTGTTAACCCTAAACGGGTAGCATATGCTTCCCGGGTAGTAGTATA
TACTATCCAGACTAACCCTAATTCAATAGCATATGTTACCCAACGGGAAGCATATGCTATCGAATTAGGG
TTAGTAAAAGGGTCCTAAGGAACAGCGATATCTCCCACCCCATGAGCTGTCACGGTTTTATTTACATGGG
GTCAGGATTCCACGAGGGTAGTGAACCATTTTAGTCACAAGGGCAGTGGCTGAAGATCAAGGAGCGGGCA
GTGAACTCTCCTGAATCTTCGCCTGCTTCTTCATTCTCCTTCGTTTAGCTAATAGAATAACTGCTGAGTT
GTGAACAGTAAGGTGTATGTGAGGTGCTCGAAAACAAGGTTTCAGGTGACGCCCCCAGAATAAAATTTGG
ACGGGGGGTTCAGTGGTGGCATTGTGCTATGACACCAATATAACCCTCACAAACCCCTTGGGCAATAAAT
ACTAGTGTAGGAATGAAACATTCTGAATATCTTTAACAATAGAAATCCATGGGGTGGGGACAAGCCGTAA
AGACTGGATGTCCATCTCACACGAATTTATGGCTATGGGCAACACATAATCCTAGTGCAATATGATACTG
GGGTTATTAAGATGTGTCCCAGGCAGGGACCAAGACAGGTGAACCATGTTGTTACACTCTATTTGTAACA
AGGGGAAAGAGAGTGGACGCCGACAGCAGCGGACTCCACTGGTTGTCTCTAACACCCCCGAAAATTAAAC
GGGGCTCCACGCCAATGGGGCCCATAAACAAAGACAAGTGGCCACTCTTTTTTTTGAAATTGTGGAGTGG
GGGCACGCGTCAGCCCCCACACGCCGCCCTGCGGTTTTGGACTGTAAAATAAGGGTGTAATAACTTGGCT
GATTGTAACCCCGCTAACCACTGCGGTCAAACCACTTGCCCACAAAACCACTAATGGCACCCCGGGGAAT
ACCTGCATAAGTAGGTGGGCGGGCCAAGATAGGGGCGCGATTGCTGCGATCTGGAGGACAAATTACACAC
ACTTGCGCCTGAGCGCCAAGCACAGGGTTGTTGGTCCTCATATTCACGAGGTCGCTGAGAGCACGGTGGG
CTAATGTTGCCATGGGTAGCATATACTACCCAAATATCTGGATAGCATATGCTATCCTAATCTATATCTG
GGTAGCATAGGCTATCCTAATCTATATCTGGGTAGTATATGCTATCCTAATCTGTATCCGGGTAGCATAT
GCTATCCTAATAGAGATTAGGGTAGTATATGCTATCCTAATTTATATCTGGGTAGCATATACTACCCAAA
TATCTGGATAGCATATGCTATCCTAATCTATATCTGGGTAGCATATGCTATCCTAATCTATATCTGGGTA
GCATAGGCTATCCTAATCTATATCTGGGTAGCATATGCTATCCTAATCTATATCTGGGTAGTATATGCTA
TCCTAATTTATATCTGGGTAGCATAGGCTATCCTAATCTATATCTGGGTAGCATATGCTATCCTAATCTA
TATCTGGGTAGTATATGCTATCCTAATCTGTATCCGGGTAGCATATGCTATCCTCATGCATATACAGTCA
GCATATGATACCCAGTAGTAGAGTGGGAGTGCTATCCTTTGCATATGCCGCCACCTCCCAAGGGGGCGTG
AATTTTCGCTGCTTGTCCTTTTCCTGCTGGTTGCTCCCATTCTTAGGTGAATTTAAGGAGGCCAGGCTAA
AGCCGTCGCATGTCTGATTGCTCACCAGGTAAATGTCGCTAATGTTTTCCAACGCGAGAAGGTGTTGAGC
GCGGAGCTGAGTGACGTGACAACATGGGTATGCCCAATTGCCCCATGTTGGGAGGACGAAAATGGTGACA
AGACAGATGGCCAGAAATACACCAACAGCACGCATGATGTCTACTGGGGATTTATTCTTTAGTGCGGGGG
AATACACGGCTTTTAATACGATTGAGGGCGTCTCCTAACAAGTTACATCACTCCTGCCCTTCCTCACCCT
CATCTCCATCACCTCCTTCATCTCCGTCATCTCCGTCATCACCCTCCGCGGCAGCCCCTTCCACCATAGG
TGGAAACCAGGGAGGCAAATCTACTCCATCGTCAAAGCTGCACACAGTCACCCTGATATTGCAGGTAGGA
GCGGGCTTTGTCATAACAAGGTCCTTAATCGCATCCTTCAAAACCTCAGCAAATATATGAGTTTGTAAAA
AGACCATGAAATAACAGACAATGGACTCCCTTAGCGGGCCAGGTTGTGGGCCGGGTCCAGGGGCCATTCC
AAAGGGGAGACGACTCAATGGTGTAAGACGACATTGTGGAATAGCAAGGGCAGTTCCTCGCCTTAGGTTG
TAAAGGGAGGTCTTACTACCTCCATATACGAACACACCGGCGACCCAAGTTCCTTCGTCGGTAGTCCTTT
CTACGTGACTCCTAGCCAGGAGAGCTCTTAAACCTTCTGCAATGTTCTCAAATTTCGGGTTGGAACCTCC
TTGACCACGATGCTTTCCAAACCACCCTCCTTTTTTGCGCCTGCCTCCATCACCCTGACCCCGGGGTCCA
GTGCTTGGGCCTTCTCCTGGGTCATCTGCGGGGCCCTGCTCTATCGCTCCCGGGGGCACGTCAGGCTCAC
CATCTGGGCCACCTTCTTGGTGGTATTCAAAATAATCGGCTTCCCCTACAGGGTGGAAAAATGGCCTTCT
ACCTGGAGGGGGCCTGCGCGGTGGAGACCCGGATGATGATGACTGACTACTGGGACTCCTGGGCCTCTTT
TCTCCACGTCCACGACCTCTCCCCCTGGCTCTTTCACGACTTCCCCCCCTGGCTCTTTCACGTCCTCTAC
CCCGGCGGCCTCCACTACCTCCTCGACCCCGGCCTCCACTACCTCCTCGACCCCGGCCTCCACTGCCTCC
TCGACCCCGGCCTCCACCTCCTGCTCCTGCCCCTCCTGCTCCTGCCCCTCCTCCTGCTCCTGCCCCTCCT
GCCCCTCCTGCTCCTGCCCCTCCTGCCCCTCCTGCTCCTGCCCCTCCTGCCCCTCCTGCTCCTGCCCCTC
CTGCCCCTCCTCCTGCTCCTGCCCCTCCTGCCCCTCCTCCTGCTCCTGCCCCTCCTGCCCCTCCTGCTCC
TGCCCCTCCTGCCCCTCCTSCTCCTGCCCCTCCTGCCCCTCCTGCTCCTGCCCCTCCTGCTCCTGCCCCT
CCTGCTCCTGCCCCTCCTGCTCCTGCCCCTCCTGCCCCTCCTGCCCCTCCTCCTGCTCCTGCCCCTCCTG
CTCCTGCCCCTCCTGCCCCTCCTGCCCCTCCTGCTCCTGCCCCTCCTCCTGCTCCTGCCCCTCCTGCCCC
TCCTGCCCCTCCTCCTGCTCCTGCCCCKCCTGCCCCTCCTCCYGCTCCTGCCCCTCCTCCTGCTCCTGCC
CCTCCTGCCCCTCCTGCCCCTCCTNNNCCTGCTCCTGCCCCTCCTGCCCCTCCTCCTGCTCCTGCCCCTC
CTCCTGCTCCTGCCCCTCCTCCTCCTCCTGCCCCTCCTCCTGCTCCTGCCCCTCCTCCTGCTCCTGCCCC
TCCTGCCCCTCCTGCCCCTCCTGCCCCTCCTCCTGCTCCTGCCCCTCCTCCTGCTCCTGCCCCTCCTGCT
CCTGCCCCTCCCGCTCCTGCTCCTGCTCCTGTTCCACCGTGGGTCCCTTTGCAGCCAATGCAACTTGGAC
GTTTTTGGGGTCTCCGGACACCATCTCTATGTCTTGGCCCTGATCCTGAGCCGCCCGGGGCTCCTGGTCT
TCCGCCTCCTCGTCCTCGTCCTCTTCCCCGTCCTCGTCCATGGTTATCACCCCCTCTTCTTTGAGGTCCA
CTGCCGCCGGAGCCTTCTGGTCCAGATGTGTCTCCCTTCTCTCCTAGGCCATTTCCAGGTCCTGTACCTG
GCCCCTCGTCAGACATGATTCACACTAAAAGAGATCAATAGACATCTTTATTAGACGACGCTCAGTGAAT
ACAGGGAGTGCAGACTCCTGCCCCCTCCAACAGCCCCCCCACCCTCATCCCCTTCATGGTCGCTGTCAGA
CAGATCCAGGTCTGAAAATTCCCCATCCTCCGAACCATCCTCGTCCTCATCACCAATTACTCGCAGCCCG
GAAAACTCCCGCTGAACATCCTCAAGATTTGCGTCCTGAGCCTCAAGCCAGGCCTCAAATTCCTCGTCCC
CCTTTTTGCTGGACGGTAGGGATGGGGATTCTCGGGACCCCTCCTCTTCCTCTTCAAGGTCACCAGACAG
AGATGCTACTGGGGCAACGGAAGAAAAGCTGGGTGCGGCCTGTGAGGATCAGCTTATCGATGATAAGCTG
TCAAACATGAGAATTCTTGAAGACGAAAGGGCCTCGTGATACGCCTATTTTTATAGGTTAATGTCATGAT
AATAATGGTTTCTTAGACGTCAGGTGGCACTTTTCGGGGAAATGTGCGCGGAACCCCTATTTGTTTATTT
TTCTAAATACATTCAAATATGTATCCGCTCATGAGACAATAACCCTGATAAATGCTTCAATAATATTGAA
AAAGGAAGAGTATGAGTATTCAACATTTCCGTGTCGCCCTTATTCCCTTTTTTGCGGCATTTTGCCTTCC
TGTTTTTGCTCACCCAGAAACGCTGGTGAAAGTAAAAGATGCTGAAGATCAGTTGGGTGCACGAGTGGGT
TACATCGAACTGGATCTCAACAGCGGTAAGATCCTTGAGAGTTTTCGCCCCGAAGAACGTTTTCCAATGA
TGAGCACTTTTAAAGTTCTGCTATGTGGCGCGGTATTATCCCGTGTTGACGCCGGGCAAGAGCAACTCGG
TCGCCGCATACACTATTCTCAGAATGACTTGGTTGAGTACTCACCAGTCACAGAAAAGCATCTTACGGAT
GGCATGACAGTAAGAGAATTATGCAGTGCTGCCATAACCATGAGTGATAACACTGCGGCCAACTTACTTC
TGACAACGATCGGAGGACCGAAGGAGCTAACCGCTTTTTTGCACAACATGGGGGATCATGTAACTCGCCT
TGATCGTTGGGAACCGGAGCTGAATGAAGCCATACCAAACGACGAGCGTGACACCACGATGCCTGCAGCA
ATGGCAACAACGTTGCGCAAACTATTAACTGGCGAACTACTTACTCTAGCTTCCCGGCAACAATTAATAG
ACTGGATGGAGGCGGATAAAGTTGCAGGACCACTTCTGCGCTCGGCCCTTCCGGCTGGCTGGTTTATTGC
TGATAAATCTGGAGCCGGTGAGCGTGGGTCTCGCGGTATCATTGCAGCACTGGGGCCAGATGGTAAGCCC
TCCCGTATCGTAGTTATCTACACGACGGGGAGTCAGGCAACTATGGATGAACGAAATAGACAGATCGCTG
AGATAGGTGCCTCACTGATTAAGCATTGGTAACTGTCAGACCAAGTTTACTCATATATACTTTAGATTGA
TTTAAAACTTCATTTTTAATTTAAAAGGATCTAGGTGAAGATCCTTTTTGATAATCTCATGACCAAAATC
CCTTAACGTGAGTTTTCGTTCCACTGAGCGTCAGACCCCGTAGAAAAGATCAAAGGATCTTCTTGAGATC
CTTTTTTTCTGCGCGTAATCTGCTGCTTGCAAACAAAAAAACCACCGCTACCAGCGGTGGTTTGTTTGCC
GGATCAAGAGCTACCAACTCTTTTTCCGAAGGTAACTGGCTTCAGCAGAGCGCAGATACCAAATACTGTC
CTTCTAGTGTAGCCGTAGTTAGGCCACCACTTCAAGAACTCTGTAGCACCGCCTACATACCTCGCTCTGC
TAATCCTGTTACCAGTGGCTGCTGCCAGTGGCGATAAGTCGTGTCTTACCGGGTTGGACTCAAGACGATA
GTTACCGGATAAGGCGCAGCGGTCGGGCTGAACGGGGGGTTCGTGCACACAGCCCAGCTTGGAGCGAACG
ACCTACACCGAACTGAGATACCTACAGCGTGAGCTATGAGAAAGCGCCACGCTTCCCGAAGGGAGAAAGG
CGGACAGGTATCCGGTAAGCGGCAGGGTCGGAACAGGAGAGCGCACGAGGGAGCTTCCAGGGGGAAACGC
CTGGTATCTTTATAGTCCTGTCGGGTTTCGCCACCTCTGACTTGAGCGTCGATTTTTGTGATGCTCGTCA
GGGGGGCGGAGCCTATGGAAAAACGCCAGCAACGCGGCCTTTTTACGGTTCCTGGCCTTTTGCTGGCCTT
GAAGCTGTCCCTGATGGTCGTCATCTACCTGCCTGGACAGCATGGCCTGCAACGCGGGCATCCCGATGCC
GCCGGAAGCGAGAAGAATCATAATGGGGAAGGCCATCCAGCCTCGCGTCGAACTAGATGATCCGGCTGTG
GAATGTGTGTCAGTTAGGGTGTGGAAAGTCCCCAGGCTCCCCAGCAGGCAGAAGTATGCAAAGCATGCAT
CTCAATTAGTCAGCAACCAGGTGTGGAAAGTCCCCAGGCTCCCCAGCAGGCAGAAGTATGCAAAGCATGC
ATCTCAATTAGTCAGCAACCATAGTCCCGCCCCTAACTCCGCCCATCCCGCCCCTAACTCCGCCCAGTTC
CGCCCATTCTCCGCCCCATGGCTGACTAATTTTTTTTATTTATGCAGAGGCCGAGGCCGCCTCGGCCTCT
GAGCTATTCCAGAAGTAGTGAGGAGGCTTTTTTGGAGGGTGACCGCCACGACCGGTATGGCCAAGCCTTT
GTCTCAAGAAGAATCCACCCTCATTGAAAGAGCAACGGCTACAATCAACAGCATCCCCATCTCTGAAGAC
TACAGCGTCGCCAGCGCAGCTCTCTCTAGCGACGGCCGCATCTTCACTGGTGTCAATGTATATCATTTTA
CTGGGGGACCTTGTGCAGAACTCGTGGTGCTGGGCACTGCTGCTGCTGCGGCAGCTGGCAACCTGACTTG
TATCGTCGCGATCGGAAATGAGAACAGGGGCATCTTGAGCCCCTGCGGACGGTGCCGACAGGTGCTTCTC
GATCTGCATCCTGGGATCAAAGCCATAGTGAAGGACAGTGATGGACAGCCGACGGCAGTTGGGATTCGTG
AATTGCTGCCCTCTGGTTATGTGTGGGAGGGCTAACGGTCCGACGCGGCCCGACGGGTCCGAGGGGGGTC
GACCTCGAAACTTGTTTATTGCAGCTTATAATGGTTACAAATAAAGCAATAGCATCACAAATTTCACAAA
TAAAGCATTTTTTTCACTGCATTCTAGTTGTGGTTTGTCCAAACTCATCAATGTATCTTATCATGTCTGG
ATCTGATCCGAACCCCTTCCTCGACCAATTCTCATGTTTGACAGCTTATCATCGCAGATCCGGGCAACGT
TGTTGCCATTGCTCGACCAATTCTCATGTTTGACAGCTTATCATCGCAGATCCGTATGGTGCACTCTCAG
TACAATCTGCTCTGATGCCGCATAGTTAAGCCAGTATCTGCTCCCTGCTTGTGTGTTGGAGGTCGCTGAG
TAGTGCGCGAGCAAAATTTAAGCTACAACAAGGCAAGGCTTGACCGACAATTGCATGAAGAATCTGCTTA
GGGTTAGGCGTTTTGCGCTGCTTCGCGATGTACGGGCCAGATATACGCGTATCTGAGGGGACTAGGGTGT
GTTTAGGCGAAAAGCGGGGCTTCGGTTGTACGCGGTTAGGAGTCCCCTCAGGATATAGTAGTTTCGCTTT
TGCATAGGGAGGGGGAAATGTAGTCTTATGCAATACTCTTGTAGTCTTGCAACATGGTAACGATGAGTTA
GCAACATGCCTTACAAGGAGAGAAAAAGCACCGTGCATGCCGATTGGTGGAAGTAAGGTGGTACGATCGT
GCCTTATTAGGAAGGCAACAGACGGGTCTGACATGGATTGGACGAACCACTGAATTCCGCATTGCAGAGA
TATTGTATTTAAGTGCCTAGCTCGATACAATAAACGCCATTTGACCATTCACCACATTGGTGTGCACCTC
CAAGCTGGCCGGGGATCCTCTAGGGCCTCTGAGCTATTCCAGAAGTAGTGAAGAGGCTTTTTTGGAGGCC
TAGGCTTTTGCAAAAAGCTCCGGATCGATCCTGAGAACTTCAGGGTGAGTTTGGGGACCCTTGATTGTTC
TTTCTTTTTCGCTATTGTAAAATTCATGTTATATGGAGGGGGCAAAGTTTTCAGGGTGTTGTTTAGAATG
GGAAGATGTCCCTTGTATCACCATGGACCCTCATGATAATTTTGTTTCTTTCACTTTCTACTCTGTTGAC
AACCATTGTCTCCTCTTATTTTCTTTTCATTTTCTGTAACTTTTTCGTTAAACTTTAGCTTGCATTTGTA
ACGAATTTTTAAATTCACTTTTGTTTATTTGTCAGATTGTAAGTACTTTCTCTAATCACTTTTTTTTCAA
GGCAATCAGGGTATATTATATTGTACTTCAGCACAGTTTTAGAGAACAATTGTTATAATTAAATGATAAG
GTAGAATATTTCTGCATATAAATTCTGGCTGGCGTGGAAATATTCTTATTGGTAGAAACAACTACATCCT
GGTCATCATCCTGCCTTTCTCTTTATGGTTACAATGATATACACTGTTTGAGATGAGGATAAAATACTCT
GAGTCCAAACCGGGCCCCTCTGCTAACCATGTTCATGCCTTCTTCTTTTTCCTACAGCTCCTGGGCAACG
TGCTGGTTATTGTGCTGTCTCATCATTTTGGCAAAGAATTGTAATACGACTCACTATAGGGCGAATTGAT
ATGTCTAGATTAGATAAAAGTAAAGTGATTAACAGCGCATTAGAGCTGCTTAATGAGGTCGGAATCGAAG
GTTTAACAACCCGTAAACTCGCCCAGAAGCTAGGTGTAGAGCAGCCTACATTGTATTGGCATGTAAAAAA
TAAGCGGGCTTTGCTCGACGCCTTAGCCATTGAGATGTTAGATAGGCACCATACTCACTTTTGCCCTTTA
GAAGGGGAAAGCTGGCAAGATTTTTTACGTAATAACGCTAAAAGTTTTAGATGTGCTTTACTAAGTCATC
GCGATGGAGCAAAAGTACATTTAGGTACACGGCCTACAGAAAAACAGTATGAAACTCTCGAAAATCAATT
AGCCTTTTTATGCCAACAAGGTTTTTCACTAGAGAATGCATTATATGCACTCAGCGCTGTGGGGCATTTT
ACTTTAGGTTGCGTATTGGAAGATCAAGAGCATCAAGTCGCTAAAGAAGAAAGGGAAACACCTACTACTG
ATAGTATGCCGCCATTATTACGACAAGCTATCGAATTATTTGATCACCAAGGTGCAGAGCCAGCCTTCTT
ATTCGGCCTTGAATTGATCATATGCGGATTAGAAAAACAACTTAAATGTGAAAGTGGGTCCGCGTACAGC
GGATCCCGGGAATTCAGATCTTATTAAAGCAGAACTTGTTTATTGCAGCTTATAATGGTTACAAATAAAG
CAATAGCATCACAAATTTCACAAATAAAGCATTTTTTTCACTGCATTCTAGTTGTGGTTTGTCCAAACTC
ATCAATGTATCTTATCATGTCTGGTCGAATCCATGGCGCAGAACTGGTAGGTATGGAAGATCCGCGTTGA
CATTGATTATTGACTAGTTATTAATAGTAATCAATTACGGGGTCATTAGTTCATAGCCCATATATGGAGT
TCCGCGTTACATAACTTACGGTAAATGGCCCGCCTGGCTGACCGCCCAACGACCCCCGCCCATTGACGTC
AATAATGACGTATGTTCCCATAGTAACGCCAATAGGGACTTTCCATTGACGTCAATGGGTGGAGTATTTA
CGGTAAACTGCCCACTTGGCAGTACATCAAGTGTATCATATGCCAAGTACGCCCCCTATTGACGTCAATG
ACGGTAAATGGCCCGCCTGGCATTATGCCCAGTACATGACCTTATGGGACTTTCCTACTTGGCAGTACAT
CTACGTATTAGTCATCGCTATTACCATGGTGATGCGGTTTTGGCAGTACATCAATGGGCGTGGATAGCGG
TTTGACTCACGGGGATTTCCAAGTCTCCACCCCATTGACGTCAATGGGAGTTTGTTTTGGCACCAAAATC
AACGGGACTTTCCAAAATGTCGTAACAACTCCGCCCCATTGACGCAAATGGGCGGTAGGCGTGTACGGTG
GGAGGTCTATATAAGCAGAGCTCTCCCTATCAGTGATAGAGATCTCCCTATCAGTGATAGAGATCGTCGA
CGAGCTCGTTTAGTGAACCGTCAGATCGCCTGGAGACGCCATCCACGCTGTTTTGACCTCCATAGAAGAC
ACCGGGACCGATCCAGCCTCCGGACTCTAGCGTTTAAACTTAAGCTTACCACCATGGATTATAAAGACGA
TGATGACAAGCACCACCACCACCACCACGACAAGGATTGTGAAATGAAACGCACCACACTGGACAGCCCT
TTGGGGAAGCTGGAGCTGTCTGGTTGTGAGCAGGGTCTGCACGAAATAATTTTTCTGGGCAAGGGGACGT
CTGCAGCTGATGCCGTGGAGGTCCCAGCCCCCGCTGCGGTTCTCGGAGGTCCGGAGCCCCTGATACAGGC
TACAGCCTGGCTGAATGCCTATTTCCACCAGCCCGAGGCTATCGAAGAGTTCCCCGTGCCGGCTCTTCAC
CATCCCGTTTTCCAGCAAGAGTCGTTCACCAGACAGGTGTTATGGAAGCTGCTGAAGGTTGTGAAATTCG
GAGAAGTGATTTCTGAGTCACACTTAGCAGCCCTGGTAGGCAACCCCGCAGCCACGGCAGCAGTGAATAC
GGCACTGGATGGCAATCCTGTCCCTATCCTGATCCCGTGCCACAGAGTGGTCCAGGGGGATTCGGATGTG
GGGCCGTACCTTGGTGGACTGGCCGTGAAGGAATGGCTTCTGGCCCATGAAGGCCACCGGTTGGGGAAGC
CAGGCTTGGGATTCGAACTGGAGGTGCTGTTCCAGGGCCCCGGTACCGCCATCACAAGTTTGTACAAAAA
AGCAGGCACCATGGCCATTTTCAAGATTGCAGCTCTCCAAAAAGTTGTAGATAATAGTGTTTCTTTGTCT
GAACTAGAACTGGCTAATAAACAGTACAATGAACTGACTGCTAAGTACAGGGACATCTTGCAAAAAGATA
ATATGCTTGTTCAAAGAACAAGTAACTTGGAACACCTGGAGTGTGAAAACATCTCCTTAAAAGAACAAGT
GGAGTCTATAAATAAAGAACTGGAGATTACCAAGGAAAAACTTCACACTATTGAACAAGCCTGGGAACAG
GAAACTAAATTAGGTAATGAATCTAGCATGGATAAGGCAAAGAAATCAATAACCAACAGTGACATTGTTT
CCATTTCAAAAAAAATAACTATGCTGGAAATGAAGGAATTAAATGAAAGGCAGCGGGCTGAACATTGTCA
AAAAATGTATGAACACTTACGGACTTCGTTAAAGCAAATGGAGGAACGTAATTTTGAATTGGAAACCAAA
TTTGCTGAGGTTTAGAACCCAGCTTTC
