>Addgene plasmid #136853 | pEBTetBl-CLIP-Cep290 | depositor partial sequence | sequence record 264135 | Insert
ATGGGCGGTAGGCGTGTACGGTGGGAGGTCTATATAAGCAGAGCTCTCCCTATCAGTGATAGAGATCTCC
CTATCAGTGATAGAGATCGTCGACGAGCTCGTTTAGTGAACCGTCAGATCGCCTGGAGACGCCATCCACG
CTGTTTTGACCTCCATAGAAGACACCGGGACCGATCCAGCCTCCGGACTCTAGCGTTTAAACTTAAGCTT
ACCACCATGGATTATAAAGACGATGATGACAAGCACCACCACCACCACCACGACAAGGATTGTGAAATGA
AACGCACCACACTGGACAGCCCTTTGGGGAAGCTGGAGCTGTCTGGTTGTGAGCAGGGTCTGCACGAAAT
AATTTTTCTGGGCAAGGGGACGTCTGCAGCTGATGCCGTGGAGGTCCCAGCCCCCGCTGCGGTTCTCGGA
GGTCCGGAGCCCCTGATACAGGCTACAGCCTGGCTGAATGCCTATTTCCACCAGCCCGAGGCTATCGAAG
AGTTCCCCGTGCCGGCTCTTCACCATCCCGTTTTCCAGCAAGAGTCGTTCACCAGACAGGTGTTATGGAA
GCTGCTGAAGGTTGTGAAATTCGGAGAAGTGATTTCTGAGTCACACTTAGCAGCCCTGGTAGGCAACCCC
GCAGCCACGGCAGCAGTGAATACGGCACTGGATGGCAATCCTGTCCCTATCCTGATCCCGTGCCACAGAG
TGGTCCAGGGGGATTCGGATGTGGGGCCGTACCTTGGTGGACTGGCCGTGAAGGAATGGCTTCTGGCCCA
TGAAGGCCACCGGTTGGGGAAGCCAGGCTTGGGATTCGAACTGGAGGTGCTGTTCCAGGGCCCCGGTACC
GCCATCACAAGTTTGTACAAAAAAGCAGGCACCATGGCCATTTTCAAGATTGCAGCTCTCCAAAAAGTTG
TAGATAATAGTGTTTCTTTGTCTGAACTAGAACTGGCTAATAAACAGTACAATGAACTGACTGCTAAGTA
CAGGGACATCTTGCAAAAAGATAATATGCTTGTTCAAAGAACAAGTAACTTGGAACACCTGGAGTGTGAA
AACATCTCCTTAAAAGAACAAGTGGAGTCTATAAATAAAGAACTGGAGATTACCAAGGAAAAACTTCACA
CTATTGAACAAGCCTGGGAACAGGAAACTAAATTAGGTAATGAATCTAGCATGGATAAGGCAAAGAAATC
AATAACCAACAGTGACATTGTTTCCATTTCAAAAAAAATAACTATGCTGGAAATGAAGGAATTAAATGAA
AGGCAGCGGGCTGAACATTGTCAAAAAATGTATGAACACTTACGGACTTCGTTAAAGCAAATGGAGGAAC
GTAATTTTGAATTGGAAACCAAATTTGCTGAGGTTTAG
